Addgene plasmid #182041: GST_LIM1224
Purpose: For expression of human paxillin LIM domains 1, 2, 2 and 4 with N-terminal GST fusion protein in E. coli.
Depositing lab: Vesa Hytönen. Depositing organization: Tampere University, BioMediTech. Publication: Structural and functional analysis of LIM domain-dependent recruitment of paxillin to alphavbeta3 integrin-positive focal adhesions. Ripamonti M, Liaudet N, Azizi L, Bouvard D, Hytonen VP, Wehrle-Haller B. Commun Biol. 2021 Mar 29;4(1):380. doi: 10.1038/s42003-021-01886-9. PubMed 33782527.
Backbone
  Vector backbone: pGST-2T
  Total vector size (bp): 5654
  Vector type: Bacterial Expression
Growth in bacteria
  Bacterial resistance: Ampicillin, 100 μg/mL
  Growth temperature: Room Temperature
  Growth strain: DH5alpha
  Growth instructions: RT or 18C O/N (150 rpm)
  Copy number: Unknown
Gene/Insert
  Gene/Insert name: LIM1224 (alt names: Paxillin; PXN)
  Species: H. sapiens (human)
  Mutation: LIM domains 1, 2, 2 and 4
  Entrez Gene: PXN
  Tag / fusion protein: GST (N terminal on insert)
Resource information
  A portion of this plasmid was derived from a plasmid made by: 1) 2)
Terms and licenses: Academic/Nonprofit Terms; Industry Terms: Not Available to Industry
Depositor comments: collaboration project
How to cite: GST_LIM1224 was a gift from Vesa Hytönen (Addgene plasmid # 182041 ; http://n2t.net/addgene:182041 ; RRID:Addgene_182041)
