[The description below was written by a language model from this plasmid's Addgene catalogue record and pLannotate feature annotations shown in this document.]
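Description:
GST_LIM1224 is a 5,654 bp bacterial expression plasmid built on a backbone recorded as pGST-2T, designed to produce a rearranged human paxillin (PXN) LIM-domain fragment as an N-terminal glutathione S-transferase fusion in E. coli. It is propagated through a ColE1/pMB1-type origin and selected with ampicillin via the β-lactamase gene and its own promoter. Only short fragments of the pBR322 rop and bom elements are annotated, and the catalogue lists the copy number as unknown.

The expression cassette consists of the hybrid tac promoter followed by a lac operator, driving the Schistosoma japonicum 26 kDa GST coding sequence. This is followed a few bases downstream by a roughly 720 bp open reading frame. A plasmid-borne lacI gene with its own promoter supplies lac repressor, so transcription is held off until relieved by IPTG or lactose. A CAP site, lac promoter, operator and lacZα segment also lie next to lacI, along with a small yciV fragment; these appear to be backbone remnants rather than functional payload.

According to the record, the insert carries paxillin LIM domains in the order 1, 2, 2 and 4, meaning a second copy of LIM2 takes the place of LIM3. The automated annotation labels this region as a fragment of leupaxin (LPXN), a paxillin relative. This most likely reflects homology-based matching rather than a different insert, although the feature table alone cannot confirm it.

The GST moiety allows glutathione-affinity purification or pull-down assays. The associated study examined how individual LIM domains contribute to paxillin recruitment to αvβ3 integrin-positive focal adhesions, which suggests this domain-swap protein was used to test the specific role of LIM3.
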