Features (pLannotate 1.2.2; 17 found; start..end, strand, type, name):
     55..132     +  promoter       lacI promoter: lacI
    133..1215    +  CDS            lacI: lac repressor; lacI; The lac repressor binds to the lac operator to inhibit transcription in E. coli. This inhibition can be relieved by adding lactose or isopropyl-β-D-thiogalactopyranoside (IPTG).
   1228..1249    +  protein_bind   CAP binding site: CAP binding activates transcription in the presence of cAMP. E. coli catabolite activator protein
   1264..1294    +  promoter       lac promoter: promoter for the E. coli lac operon
   1302..1318    +  protein_bind   lac operator: The lac repressor binds to the lac operator to inhibit transcription in E. coli. This inhibition can be relieved by adding lactose or isopropyl-β-D-thiogalactopyranoside (IPTG). lac repressor encoded by lacI
   1338..1511    +  CDS            lacZα: LacZα fragment of β-galactosidase; lacZ fragment
   1775..1891    -  CDS            yciV (fragment): RNAAM_ECOLI - Also known as trpH From Escherichia coli (strain K12).
   1967..1995    +  promoter       tac promoter: strong E. coli promoter; hybrid between the trp and lac UV5 promoters
   2003..2019    +  protein_bind   lac operator: The lac repressor binds to the lac operator to inhibit transcription in E. coli. This inhibition can be relieved by adding lactose or isopropyl-β-D-thiogalactopyranoside (IPTG). lac repressor encoded by lacI
   2042..2695    +  CDS            GST26_SCHJA: Experimental evidence at protein level: Swiss-Prot protein existence level 1. GST isoenzymes appear to play a central role in the parasite detoxification system. Other functions are also suspected including a role in increasing the solubility of haematin in the parasite gut. From Schistosoma japonicum (Blood fluke).
   2705..3424    +  CDS            LPXN (fragment): LPXN_HUMAN - Also known as LDLP. Experimental evidence at protein level: Swiss-Prot protein existence level 1. Transcriptional coactivator for androgen receptor (AR) and serum response factor (SRF). Contributes to the regulation of cell adhesion, spreading and cell migration and acts as a negative regulator in integrin-mediated cell adhesion events. Suppresses the integrin- induced tyrosine phosphorylation of paxillin (PXN). May play a critical role as an adapter protein in the formation of the adhesion zone in osteoclasts. Negatively regulates B-cell antigen receptor (BCR) signaling. From Hom
   3455..3494    +  CDS            rop (fragment): Rop protein, which maintains plasmids at low copy number; rop
   3596..3636    +  misc_feature   bom (fragment): basis of mobility region from pBR322
   3741..3845    +  promoter       AmpR promoter: bla
   3846..4706    +  CDS            AmpR: β-lactamase; bla; confers resistance to ampicillin, carbenicillin, and related antibiotics
   4877..5465    +  rep_origin     ori: high-copy-number ColE1/pMB1/pBR322/pUC origin of replication
   5651..48      -  misc_feature   bom (fragment) (across the origin): basis of mobility region from pBR322
>Addgene plasmid #182041 | GST_LIM1224 | addgene full sequence | sequence record 358841 | Addgene NGS Result
ATGCGGTATTTTCTCCTTACGCATCTGTGCGGTATTTCACACCGCATAAATTCCGACACCATCGAATGGC
GCAAAACCTTTCGCGGTATGGCATGATAGCGCCCGGAAGAGAGTCAATTCAGGGTGGTGAATGTGAAACC
AGTAACGTTATACGATGTCGCAGAGTATGCCGGTGTCTCTTATCAGACCGTTTCCCGCGTGGTGAACCAG
GCCAGCCACGTTTCTGCGAAAACGCGGGAAAAAGTGGAAGCGGCGATGGCGGAGCTGAATTACATTCCCA
ACCGCGTGGCACAACAACTGGCGGGCAAACAGTCGTTGCTGATTGGCGTTGCCACCTCCAGTCTGGCCCT
GCACGCGCCGTCGCAAATTGTCGCGGCGATTAAATCTCGCGCCGATCAACTGGGTGCCAGCGTGGTGGTG
TCGATGGTAGAACGAAGCGGCGTCGAAGCCTGTAAAGCGGCGGTGCACAATCTTCTCGCGCAACGCGTCA
GTGGGCTGATCATTAACTATCCGCTGGATGACCAGGATGCCATTGCTGTGGAAGCTGCCTGCACTAATGT
TCCGGCGTTATTTCTTGATGTCTCTGACCAGACACCCATCAACAGTATTATTTTCTCCCATGAAGACGGT
ACGCGACTGGGCGTGGAGCATCTGGTCGCATTGGGTCACCAGCAAATCGCGCTGTTAGCGGGCCCATTAA
GTTCTGTCTCGGCGCGTCTGCGTCTGGCTGGCTGGCATAAATATCTCACTCGCAATCAAATTCAGCCGAT
AGCGGAACGGGAAGGCGACTGGAGTGCCATGTCCGGTTTTCAACAAACCATGCAAATGCTGAATGAGGGC
ATCGTTCCCACTGCGATGCTGGTTGCCAACGATCAGATGGCGCTGGGCGCAATGCGCGCCATTACCGAGT
CCGGGCTGCGCGTTGGTGCGGATATCTCGGTAGTGGGATACGACGATACCGAAGACAGCTCATGTTATAT
CCCGCCGTTAACCACCATCAAACAGGATTTTCGCCTGCTGGGGCAAACCAGCGTGGACCGCTTGCTGCAA
CTCTCTCAGGGCCAGGCGGTGAAGGGCAATCAGCTGTTGCCCGTCTCACTGGTGAAAAGAAAAACCACCC
TGGCGCCCAATACGCAAACCGCCTCTCCCCGCGCGTTGGCCGATTCATTAATGCAGCTGGCACGACAGGT
TTCCCGACTGGAAAGCGGGCAGTGAGCGCAACGCAATTAATGTAAGTTAGCTCACTCATTAGGCACCCCA
GGCTTTACACTTTATGCTTCCGGCTCGTATGTTGTGTGGAATTGTGAGCGGATAACAATTTCACACAGGA
AACAGCTATGACCATGATTACGGATTCACTGGCCGTCGTTTTACAACGTCGTGACTGGGAAAACCCTGGC
GTTACCCAACTTAATCGCCTTGCAGCACATCCCCCTTTCGCCAGCTGGCGTAATAGCGAAGAGGCCCGCA
CCGATCGCCCTTCCCAACAGTTGCGCAGCCTGAATGGCGAATGGCGCTTTGCCTGGTTTCCGGCACCAGA
AGCGGTGCCGGAAAGCTGGCTGGAGTGCGATCTTCCTGAGGCCGATACTGTCGTCGTCCCCTCAAACTGG
CAGATGCACGGTTACGATGCGCCCATCTACACCAACGTGACCTATCCCATTACGGTCAATCCGCCGTTTG
TTCCCACGGAGAATCCGACGGGTTGTTACTCGCTCACATTTAATGTTGATGAAAGCTGGCTACAGGAAGG
CCAGACGCGAATTATTTTTGATGGCGTTGGAATTAGCTTATCGACTGCACGGTGCACCAATGCTTCTGGC
GTCAGGCAGCCATCGGAAGCTGTGGTATGGCTGTGCAGGTCGTAAATCACTGCATAATTCGTGTCGCTCA
AGGCGCACTCCCGTTCTGGATAATGTTTTTTGCGCCGACATCATAACGGTTCTGGCAAATATTCTGAAAT
GAGCTGTTGACAATTAATCATCGGCTCGTATAATGTGTGGAATTGTGAGCGGATAACAATTTCACACAGG
AAACAGTATTCATGTCCCCTATACTAGGTTATTGGAAAATTAAGGGCCTTGTGCAACCCACTCGACTTCT
TTTGGAATATCTTGAAGAAAAATATGAAGAGCATTTGTATGAGCGCGATGAAGGTGATAAATGGCGAAAC
AAAAAGTTTGAATTGGGTTTGGAGTTTCCCAATCTTCCTTATTATATTGATGGTGATGTTAAATTAACAC
AGTCTATGGCCATCATACGTTATATAGCTGACAAGCACAACATGTTGGGTGGTTGTCCAAAAGAGCGTGC
AGAGATTTCAATGCTTGAAGGAGCGGTTTTGGATATTAGATACGGTGTTTCGAGAATTGCATATAGTAAA
GACTTTGAAACTCTCAAAGTTGATTTTCTTAGCAAGCTACCTGAAATGCTGAAAATGTTCGAAGATCGTT
TATGTCATAAAACATATTTAAATGGTGATCATGTAACCCATCCTGACTTCATGTTGTATGACGCTCTTGA
TGTTGTTTTATACATGGACCCAATGTGCCTGGATGCGTTCCCAAAATTAGTTTGTTTTAAAAAACGTATT
GAAGCTATCCCACAAATTGATAAGTACTTGAAATCCAGCAAGTATATAGCATGGCCTTTGCAGGGCTGGC
AAGCCACGTTTGGTGGTGGCGACCATCCTCCAAAATCGGATCTGGTTCCGCGTGGATCTGGAGTCTGCGG
GGCCTGCAAGAAGCCCATCGCCGGGCAGGTTGTGACCGCCATGGGGAAGACGTGGCACCCCGAGCACTTC
GTCTGCACCCACTGCCAGGAGGAGATCGGATCCCGGAACTTCTTCGAGCGGGATGGACAGCCCTACTGTG
AAAAGGACTACCACAACCTCTTCTCCCCTCGCTGCTATTACTGTAACGGACCCATCCTCGATAAAGTGGT
CACAGCCCTTGACCGGACGTGGCACCCTGAACACTTCTTTTGCGCACAATGTGGCGCCTTCTTTGGTCCT
GAGGGATTTCATGAGAAGGACGGCAAAGCCTATTGTCGGAAGGATTATTTCGACATGTTTGCACCCCGGT
GTTACTATTGCAATGGCCCTATTCTGGACAAGGTCGTGACGGCACTCGATCGCACATGGCATCCAGAGCA
TTTTTTCTGTGCTCAGTGCGGAGCTTTTTTCGGACCCGAAGGGTTCCACGAAAAAGATGGAAAGGCTTAC
TGCCGCAAGGACTACTTTGATATGTTCGGCTCGCTGTGTTCTGGCTGCCAGAAGCCCATCACCGGCCGCT
GCATCACCGCCATGGCCAAGAAGTTCCACCCCGAGCACTTCGTCTGTGCCTTCTGCCTCAAGCAGCTCAA
CAAGGGCACCTTCAAGGAGCAGAACGACAAGCCTTACTGTCAGAACTGCTTCCTCAAGCTCTTCTGCTAG
AATTCATCGTGACTGACTGACGATCTGCCTCGCGCGTTTCGGTGATGACGGTGAAAACCTCTGACACATG
CAGCTCCCGGAGACGGTCACAGCTTGTCTGTAAGCGGATGCCGGGAGCAGACAAGCCCGTCAGGGCGCGT
CAGCGGGTGTTGGCGGGTGTCGGGGCGCAGCCATGACCCAGTCACGTAGCGATAGCGGAGTGTATAATTC
TTGAAGACGAAAGGGCCTCGTGATACGCCTATTTTTATAGGTTAATGTCATGATAATAATGGTTTCTTAG
ACGTCAGGTGGCACTTTTCGGGGAAATGTGCGCGGAACCCCTATTTGTTTATTTTTCTAAATACATTCAA
ATATGTATCCGCTCATGAGACAATAACCCTGATAAATGCTTCAATAATATTGAAAAAGGAAGAGTATGAG
TATTCAACATTTCCGTGTCGCCCTTATTCCCTTTTTTGCGGCATTTTGCCTTCCTGTTTTTGCTCACCCA
GAAACGCTGGTGAAAGTAAAAGATGCTGAAGATCAGTTGGGTGCACGAGTGGGTTACATCGAACTGGATC
TCAACAGCGGTAAGATCCTTGAGAGTTTTCGCCCCGAAGAACGTTTTCCAATGATGAGCACTTTTAAAGT
TCTGCTATGTGGCGCGGTATTATCCCGTGTTGACGCCGGGCAAGAGCAACTCGGTCGCCGCATACACTAT
TCTCAGAATGACTTGGTTGAGTACTCACCAGTCACAGAAAAGCATCTTACGGATGGCATGACAGTAAGAG
AATTATGCAGTGCTGCCATAACCATGAGTGATAACACTGCGGCCAACTTACTTCTGACAACGATCGGAGG
ACCGAAGGAGCTAACCGCTTTTTTGCACAACATGGGGGATCATGTAACTCGCCTTGATCGTTGGGAACCG
GAGCTGAATGAAGCCATACCAAACGACGAGCGTGACACCACGATGCCTGCAGCAATGGCAACAACGTTGC
GCAAACTATTAACTGGCGAACTACTTACTCTAGCTTCCCGGCAACAATTAATAGACTGGATGGAGGCGGA
TAAAGTTGCAGGACCACTTCTGCGCTCGGCCCTTCCGGCTGGCTGGTTTATTGCTGATAAATCTGGAGCC
GGTGAGCGTGGGTCTCGCGGTATCATTGCAGCACTGGGGCCAGATGGTAAGCCCTCCCGTATCGTAGTTA
TCTACACGACGGGGAGTCAGGCAACTATGGATGAACGAAATAGACAGATCGCTGAGATAGGTGCCTCACT
GATTAAGCATTGGTAACTGTCAGACCAAGTTTACTCATATATACTTTAGATTGATTTAAAACTTCATTTT
TAATTTAAAAGGATCTAGGTGAAGATCCTTTTTGATAATCTCATGACCAAAATCCCTTAACGTGAGTTTT
CGTTCCACTGAGCGTCAGACCCCGTAGAAAAGATCAAAGGATCTTCTTGAGATCCTTTTTTTCTGCGCGT
AATCTGCTGCTTGCAAACAAAAAAACCACCGCTACCAGCGGTGGTTTGTTTGCCGGATCAAGAGCTACCA
ACTCTTTTTCCGAAGGTAACTGGCTTCAGCAGAGCGCAGATACCAAATACTGTCCTTCTAGTGTAGCCGT
AGTTAGGCCACCACTTCAAGAACTCTGTAGCACCGCCTACATACCTCGCTCTGCTAATCCTGTTACCAGT
GGCTGCTGCCAGTGGCGATAAGTCGTGTCTTACCGGGTTGGACTCAAGACGATAGTTACCGGATAAGGCG
CAGCGGTCGGGCTGAACGGGGGGTTCGTGCACACAGCCCAGCTTGGAGCGAACGACCTACACCGAACTGA
GATACCTACAGCGTGAGCTATGAGAAAGCGCCACGCTTCCCGAAGGGAGAAAGGCGGACAGGTATCCGGT
AAGCGGCAGGGTCGGAACAGGAGAGCGCACGAGGGAGCTTCCAGGGGGAAACGCCTGGTATCTTTATAGT
CCTGTCGGGTTTCGCCACCTCTGACTTGAGCGTCGATTTTTGTGATGCTCGTCAGGGGGGCGGAGCCTAT
GGAAAAACGCCAGCAACGCGGCCTTTTTACGGTTCCTGGCCTTTTGCTGGCCTTTTGCTCACATGTTCTT
TCCTGCGTTATCCCCTGATTCTGTGGATAACCGTATTACCGCCTTTGAGTGAGCTGATACCGCTCGCCGC
AGCCGAACGACCGAGCGCAGCGAGTCAGTGAGCGAGGAAGCGGAAGAGCGCCTG
